Addgene plasmid #158183: p663-UBC-miniTurbo-V5-DYRK1B_IDG-K
Purpose: Gateway destination clone of DYRK1B (human) tagged with N-terminal miniTurbo-V5 for generating protein-proximity networks using proximity-dependent biotinylation proteomics
Depositing lab: Ben Major. Depositing organization: Washington University in Saint Louis.
Backbone
  Vector backbone: pDest663
  Backbone manufacturer: PEL
  Backbone size w/o insert (bp): 9019
  Vector type: Mammalian Expression, Lentiviral ; Gateway Destination
  Selectable markers: Puromycin
Growth in bacteria
  Bacterial resistance: Ampicillin, 100 μg/mL
  Growth temperature: 30°C
  Growth strain: NEB Stable
  Copy number: Low Copy
Gene/Insert
  Gene/Insert name: miniTurbo-V5-DYRK1B (alt name: DYRK1B)
  Species: H. sapiens (human)
  Entrez Gene: DYRK1B (a.k.a. AOMS3, MIRK)
  Promoter: Ubiquitin
  Tag / fusion protein: miniTurbo-V5 (N terminal on insert)
  Cloning method: Gateway Cloning
  Sequencing primers: 5′ GCCCGAAGGAATAGAAGAAGAA; 3′ CATAGCGTAAAAGGAGCAACA
Terms and licenses: Academic/Nonprofit Terms; Industry Terms: Not Available to Industry
Depositor comments: These plasmids were generated as part of the Illuminating the Druggable Genome (IDG) program sponsored by the NIH Common Fund. The goal of this program is to identify, gather, and distribute information and resources for proteins that currently are not well-studied yet belong to commonly drug-targeted protein families: protein kinases, non-olfactory G-protein coupled receptors (GPCRs), and ion channels. The IDG program is designed to develop fundamental research tools for understudied proteins, elucidate their function, and disseminate the IDG-related resources and data to the greater scientific community. These lentiviral gateway destination plasmids were generated, as part of the Kinase-Data and Resource Generating Center (DRGC), using the single fragment or multisite gateway cloning technology. They were used for generating proteomics-based protein-interaction and protein-proximity networks that can be accessed through the kinase-DRGC website https://darkkinome.org/. Each plasmid has either an N- or C-terminal fusion protein (Flag/ V5/V5-miniTurbo/V5-TurboID/miniTurbo-V5/TurboID-V5) tagged understudied kinase driven under either a CMV or Ubiquitin (UBC) promoter. All inserts in the pENTR plasmids used to generate the deposited destination plasmids were end-sequenced and insert size validated prior to multi-site gateway cloning. The combined insert size of the single fragment or three fragment destination plasmids were confirmed by restriction digestion (BsrGI, and EcoRV for pDest667; BsrGI, EcoRV, and BstZ17I for pDest663; and BsrGI for pHAGE) and all plasmids were partially sequenced to ensure in-frame ORFs and fusion tags.
How to cite: p663-UBC-miniTurbo-V5-DYRK1B_IDG-K was a gift from Ben Major (Addgene plasmid # 158183 ; http://n2t.net/addgene:158183 ; RRID:Addgene_158183)
