[The description below was written by a language model from this plasmid's Addgene catalogue record and pLannotate feature annotations shown in this document.]
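Description:
p663-UBC-miniTurbo-V5-DYRK1B_IDG-K is a lentiviral mammalian expression clone built on the pDest663 Gateway destination backbone by multisite Gateway recombination. It is an HIV-1-derived transfer vector. An RSV promoter fused to a truncated 5' LTR drives genomic RNA production in packaging cells, followed by the Ψ packaging signal with a partial gag fragment, the Rev response element and the cPPT/CTS. A second truncated LTR element, annotated downstream of the payload, serves as the 3' LTR and is followed by an SV40 poly(A) signal and SV40 origin. In bacteria the plasmid carries a ColE1/pUC-type origin, an f1 origin and ampicillin resistance. The record lists it as low copy, grown in a recombination-tolerant strain, which is typical for repeat-containing lentiviral plasmids.

The payload is flanked and subdivided by attB4, attB5, attB1 and attB2 sites that mark the junctions of the recombined fragments. The human ubiquitin C promoter drives an open reading frame in which miniTurbo, a truncated engineered E. coli biotin ligase, is joined to full-length human DYRK1B (MIRK), a dual-specificity kinase. The record places a V5 epitope between the two, although V5 is not separately annotated in the feature table. A WPRE follows the fusion to enhance transcript expression, and a separate mouse PGK promoter–puromycin N-acetyltransferase cassette allows selection of transduced cells.

The construct was made within a programme on understudied kinases. It is intended for stable expression of the biotin ligase-tagged kinase, so that proximity-dependent biotinylation and mass spectrometry can map proteins neighbouring DYRK1B. The depositor reports that the inserts were checked by restriction digestion and partial sequencing.
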