Features (pLannotate 1.2.2; 32 found; start..end, strand, type, name):
    108..224     +  misc_feature   cPPT/CTS: central polypurine tract and central termination sequence of HIV-1
    258..278     +  protein_bind   attB4: mutant version of attB; core recombination site for the Gateway® BP reaction BP Clonase™
    278..1489    +  promoter       UbC promoter: human ubiquitin C promoter
   1493..1511    -  protein_bind   attB5 (fragment): mutant version of attB; core recombination site for the Gateway® BP reaction BP Clonase™
   1526..2296    +  CDS            miniTurbo: N-terminally truncated mutant of the E. coli biotin ligase BioID engineered for improved catalytic efficiency (Branon et al., 2018)
   2345..2369    +  protein_bind   attB1: mutant version of attB; recombination site for the Gateway® BP reaction BP Clonase™
   2375..4261    +  CDS            DYRK1B: DYR1B_HUMAN - Also known as MIRK. Experimental evidence at protein level: Swiss-Prot protein existence level 1. Dual-specificity kinase which possesses both serine/threonine and tyrosine kinase activities. Enhances the transcriptional activity of TCF1/HNF1A and FOXO1. Inhibits epithelial cell migration. Mediates colon carcinoma cell survival in mitogen-poor environments. Inhibits the SHH and WNT1 pathways, thereby enhancing adipogenesis. In addition, promotes expression of the gluconeogenic enzyme glucose-6-phosphatase catalytic subunit 1 (G6PC1). From Homo sapiens (Human).
   4266..4290    -  protein_bind   attB2: mutant version of attB; recombination site for the Gateway® BP reaction BP Clonase™
   4320..4908    +  misc_feature   WPRE: woodchuck hepatitis virus posttranscriptional regulatory element
   4922..5421    +  promoter       PGK promoter: mouse phosphoglycerate kinase 1 promoter
   5442..6041    +  CDS            PuroR: puromycin N-acetyltransferase; pac from Streptomyces alboniger; confers resistance to puromycin
   6109..6246    +  CDS            nef (fragment): NEF_HV1LA - Experimental evidence at protein level: Swiss-Prot protein existence level 1. Extracellular Nef protein targets CD4(+) T-lymphocytes for apoptosis by interacting with CXCR4 surface receptors. From Human immunodeficiency virus type 1 group M subtype B (isolate Lai) (HIV-1).
   6232..6412    +  LTR            5' LTR (truncated): truncated 5' long terminal repeat (LTR) from HIV-1
   6484..6605    +  polyA_signal   SV40 poly(A) signal: SV40 polyadenylation signal
   6645..6780    +  rep_origin     SV40 ori: SV40 origin of replication
   6801..6819    -  promoter       T7 promoter: promoter for bacteriophage T7 RNA polymerase
   6827..6982    +  CDS            lacZα (fragment): LacZα fragment of β-galactosidase; lacZ fragment
   6987..7415    +  rep_origin     f1 ori (sequence partly withheld): f1 bacteriophage origin of replication; arrow indicates direction of (+) strand synthesis
   7468..7572    +  promoter       AmpR promoter: bla
   7573..8433    +  CDS            AmpR: β-lactamase; bla; confers resistance to ampicillin, carbenicillin, and related antibiotics
   8604..9192    +  rep_origin     ori: high-copy-number ColE1/pMB1/pBR322/pUC origin of replication
   9375..9467    +  CDS            lacI (fragment): lac repressor; lacI; The lac repressor binds to the lac operator to inhibit transcription in E. coli. This inhibition can be relieved by adding lactose or isopropyl-β-D-thiogalactopyranoside (IPTG).
   9480..9501    +  protein_bind   CAP binding site: CAP binding activates transcription in the presence of cAMP. E. coli catabolite activator protein
   9516..9546    +  promoter       lac promoter: promoter for the E. coli lac operon
   9550..9572    +  protein_bind   lac operator (fragment): The lac repressor binds to the lac operator to inhibit transcription in E. coli. This inhibition can be relieved by adding lactose or isopropyl-β-D-thiogalactopyranoside (IPTG). lac repressor encoded by lacI
   9615..9633    +  promoter       T3 promoter: promoter for bacteriophage T3 RNA polymerase
   9661..9887    +  promoter       RSV promoter: Rous sarcoma virus enhancer/promoter
   9888..10068   +  LTR            5' LTR (truncated): truncated 5' long terminal repeat (LTR) from HIV-1
  10115..10240   +  misc_feature   HIV-1 Ψ: packaging signal of human immunodeficiency virus type 1
  10224..10587   +  CDS            HIV-1 gag (fragment): gag protein from human immunodeficiency virus 1; gag
  10733..10966   +  misc_feature   RRE: The Rev response element (RRE) of HIV-1 allows for Rev-dependent mRNA export from the nucleus to the cytoplasm.
  11343..89      +  CDS            Rev (fragment) (across the origin): human immunodeficiency virus 1 (HIV-1) Rev protein; rev; enhances nuclear export of unspliced and incompletely spliced viral mRNAs
>Addgene plasmid #158183 | p663-UBC-miniTurbo-V5-DYRK1B_IDG-K | addgene full sequence | sequence record 314726 | Addgene NGS Result
ACCCCGAGGGGACCCGACAGGCCCGAAGGAATAGAAGAAGAAGGTGGAGAGAGAGACAGAGACAGATCCA
TTCGATTAGTGAACGGATCTCGACGGTATCGGTTAACTTTTAAAAGAAAAGGGGGGATTGGGGGGTACAG
TGCAGGGGAAAGAATAGTAGACATAATAGCAACAGACATACAAACTAAAGAATTACAAAAACAAATTACA
AAATTCAAAATTTTATCGTCCAGTGTGGTGGAATTCTGCAGATATCACAACTTTGTATAGAAAAGTTGGC
CTCCGCGCCGGGTTTTGGCGCCTCCCGCGGGCGCCCCCCTCCTCACGGCGAGCGCTGCCACGTCAGACGA
AGGGCGCAGCGAGCGTCCTGATCCTTCCGCCCGGACGCTCAGGACAGCGGCCCGCTGCTCATAAGACTCG
GCCTTAGAACCCCAGTATCAGCAGAAGGACATTTTAGGACGGGACTTGGGTGACTCTAGGGCACTGGTTT
TCTTTCCAGAGAGCGGAACAGGCGAGGAAAAGTAGTCCCTTCTCGGCGATTCTGCGGAGGGATCTCCGTG
GGGCGGTGAACGCCGATGATTATATAAGGACGCGCCGGGTGTGGCACAGCTAGTTCCGTCGCAGCCGGGA
TTTGGGTCGCGGTTCTTGTTTGTGGATCGCTGTGATCGTCACTTGGTGAGTAGCGGGCTGCTGGGCTGGC
CGGGGCTTTCGTGGCCGCCGGGCCGCTCGGTGGGACGGAAGCGTGTGGAGAGACCGCCAAGGGCTGTAGT
CTGGGTCCGCGAGCAAGGTTGCCCTGAACTGGGGGTTGGGGGGAGCGCAGCAAAATGGCGGCTGTTCCCG
AGTCTTGAATGGAAGACGCTTGTGAGGCGGGCTGTGAGGTCGTTGAAACAAGGTGGGGGGCATGGTGGGC
GGCAAGAACCCAAGGTCTTGAGGCCTTCGCTAATGCGGGAAAGCTCTTATTCGGGTGAGATGGGCTGGGG
CACCATCTGGGGACCCTGACGTGAAGTTTGTCACTGACTGGAGAACTCGGTTTGTCGTCTGTTGCGGGGG
CGGCAGTTATGGCGGTGCCGTTGGGCAGTGCACCCGTACCTTTGGGAGCGCGCGCCCTCGTCGTGTCGTG
ACGTCACCCGTTCTGTTGGCTTATAATGCAGGGTGGGGCCACCTGCCGGTAGGTGTGCGGTAGGCTTTTC
TCCGTCGCAGGACGCAGGGTTCGGGCCTAGGGTAGGCTCTCCTGAATCGACAGGCGCCGGACCTCTGGTG
AGGGGAGGGATAAGTGAGGCGTCAGTTTCTTTGGTCGGTTTTATGTACCTATCTTCTTAAGTAGCTGAAG
CTCCGGTTTTGAACTATGCGCTCGGGGTTGGCGAGTGTGTTTTGTGAAGTTTTTTAGGCACCTTTTGAAA
TGTAATCATTTGGGTCAATATGTAATTTTCAGTGTTAGACTAGTAAATTGTCCGCTAAATTCTGGCCGTT
TTTGGCTTTTTTGTTAGACGGCCAACTTTTGTATACAAAGTGGGCCACCATGGGAATCCCGCTGCTGAAC
GCTAAACAGATTCTGGGACAGCTGGACGGCGGGAGCGTGGCAGTCCTGCCTGTGGTCGACTCCACCAATC
AGTACCTGCTGGATCGAATCGGCGAGCTGAAGAGTGGGGATGCTTGCATTGCAGAATATCAGCAGGCAGG
GAGAGGAAGCAGAGGGAGGAAATGGTTCTCTCCTTTTGGAGCTAACCTGTACCTGAGTATGTTTTGGCGC
CTGAAGCGGGGACCAGCAGCAATCGGCCTGGGCCCGGTCATCGGAATTGTCATGGCAGAAGCGCTGCGAA
AGCTGGGAGCAGACAAGGTGCGAGTCAAATGGCCCAATGACCTGTATCTGCAGGATAGAAAGCTGGCAGG
CATCCTGGTGGAGCTGGCCGGAATAACAGGCGATGCTGCACAGATCGTCATTGGCGCCGGGATTAACGTG
GCTATGAGGCGCGTGGAGGAAAGCGTGGTCAATCAGGGCTGGATCACACTGCAGGAAGCAGGGATTAACC
TGGACAGGAATACTCTGGCCGCTATGCTGATCCGAGAGCTGCGGGCAGCCCTGGAACTGTTCGAGCAGGA
AGGCCTGGCTCCATATCTGTCACGGTGGGAGAAGCTGGATAACTTCATCAATAGACCCGTGAAGCTGATC
ATTGGGGACAAAGAGATTTTCGGGATTAGCCGGGGGATTGATAAACAGGGAGCCCTGCTGCTGGAACAGG
ACGGAGTTATCAAACCCTGGATGGGCGGAGAAATCAGTCTGCGGTCTGCCGAAAAGGCTAGCGGCAAGCC
CATCCCCAACCCCCTGCTGGGCCTGGACAGCACCACAAGTTTGTACAAAAAAGCAGGCTCCACCATGGCC
GTCCCACCGGGCCATGGTCCCTTCTCTGGCTTCCCAGGGCCCCAGGAGCACACGCAGGTATTGCCTGATG
TGCGGCTACTGCCTCGGAGGCTGCCCCTGGCCTTCCGGGATGCAACCTCAGCCCCGCTGCGTAAGCTCTC
TGTGGACCTCATCAAGACCTACAAGCACATCAATGAGGTATACTATGCGAAGAAGAAGCGGCGGGCCCAG
CAGGCGCCACCCCAGGATTCGAGCAACAAGAAGGAGAAGAAGGTCCTGAACCATGGTTATGATGACGACA
ACCATGACTACATCGTGCGCAGTGGCGAGCGCTGGCTGGAGCGCTACGAAATTGACTCGCTCATTGGCAA
AGGCTCCTTTGGCCAGGTGGTGAAAGCCTATGATCATCAGACCCAGGAGCTTGTGGCCATCAAGATCATC
AAGAACAAAAAGGCTTTCCTGAACCAGGCCCAGATTGAGCTGCGGCTGCTGGAGCTGATGAACCAGCATG
ACACGGAGATGAAGTACTATATAGTACACCTGAAGCGGCACTTCATGTTCCGGAACCACCTGTGCCTGGT
ATTTGAGCTGCTGTCCTACAACCTGTACGACCTCCTGCGCAACACCCACTTCCGCGGCGTCTCGCTGAAC
CTGACCCGGAAGCTGGCGCAGCAGCTCTGCACGGCACTGCTCTTTCTGGCCACGCCTGAGCTCAGCATCA
TTCACTGCGACCTCAAGCCCGAAAACATCTTGCTGTGCAACCCCAAGCGCAGCGCCATCAAGATTGTGGA
CTTCGGCAGCTCCTGCCAGCTTGGCCAGAGGATCTACCAGTATATCCAGAGCCGCTTCTACCGCTCACCT
GAGGTGCTCCTGGGCACACCCTACGACCTGGCCATTGACATGTGGTCCCTGGGCTGCATCCTTGTGGAGA
TGCACACCGGAGAGCCCCTCTTCAGTGGCTCCAATGAGGTCGACCAGATGAACCGCATTGTGGAGGTGCT
GGGCATCCCACCGGCCGCCATGCTGGACCAGGCGCCCAAGGCTCGCAAGTACTTTGAACGGCTGCCTGGG
GGTGGCTGGACCCTACGAAGGACGAAAGAACTCAGGAAGGATTACCAGGGCCCCGGGACACGGCGGCTGC
AGGAGGTGCTGGGCGTGCAGACGGGCGGGCCCGGGGGCCGGCGGGCGGGGGAGCCGGGCCACAGCCCCGC
CGACTACCTCCGCTTCCAGGACCTGGTGCTGCGCATGCTGGAGTATGAGCCCGCCGCCCGCATCAGCCCC
CTGGGGGCTCTGCAGCACGGCTTCTTCCGCCGCACGGCCGACGAGGCCACCAACACGGGCCCGGCAGGCA
GCAGTGCCTCCACCTCGCCCGCGCCCCTCGACACCTGCCCCTCTTCCAGCACCGCCAGCTCCATCTCCAG
TTCTGGAGGCTCCAGTGGCTCCTCCAGTGACAACCGGACCTACCGCTACAGCAACCGATATTGTGGGGGC
CCTGGGCCCCCTATCACAGACTGTGAGATGAACAGCCCCCAGGTCCCACCCTCCCAGCCGCTGCGGCCCT
GGGCAGGGGGTGATGTGCCCCACAAGACACATCAAGCCCCTGCCTCTGCCTCGTCACTGCCTGGGACCGG
GGCCCAGTTACCCCCCCAGCCCCGATACCTTGGTCGTCCCCCATCACCAACCTCACCACCACCCCCGGAG
CTGATGGATGTGAGCCTGGTGGGCGGCCCTGCTGACTGCTCCCCACCTCACCCAGCGCCTGCCCCCCAGC
ACCCGGCTGCCTCAGCCCTCCGGACTCGGATGACTGGAGGTCGTCCACCCCTCCCGCCTCCTGATGACCC
TGCCACTCTGGGGCCTCACCTGGGCCTCCGTGGTGTACCCCAGAGCACAGCAGCCAGCTCGTAGGACCCA
GCTTTCTTGTACAAAGTGGTGATATCCAGCACAGTGGCGGCCGCTCGACAATCAACCTCTGGATTACAAA
ATTTGTGAAAGATTGACTGGTATTCTTAACTATGTTGCTCCTTTTACGCTATGTGGATACGCTGCTTTAA
TGCCTTTGTATCATGCTATTGCTTCCCGTATGGCTTTCATTTTCTCCTCCTTGTATAAATCCTGGTTGCT
GTCTCTTTATGAGGAGTTGTGGCCCGTTGTCAGGCAACGTGGCGTGGTGTGCACTGTGTTTGCTGACGCA
ACCCCCACTGGTTGGGGCATTGCCACCACCTGTCAGCTCCTTTCCGGGACTTTCGCTTTCCCCCTCCCTA
TTGCCACGGCGGAACTCATCGCCGCCTGCCTTGCCCGCTGCTGGACAGGGGCTCGGCTGTTGGGCACTGA
CAATTCCGTGGTGTTGTCGGGGAAGCTGACGTCCTTTCCATGGCTGCTCGCCTGTGTTGCCACCTGGATT
CTGCGCGGGACGTCCTTCTGCTACGTCCCTTCGGCCCTCAATCCAGCGGACCTTCCTTCCCGCGGCCTGC
TGCCGGCTCTGCGGCCTCTTCCGCGTCTTCGCCTTCGCCCTCAGACGAGTCGGATCTCCCTTTGGGCCGC
CTCCCCGCCTGGAATTCTACCGGGTAGGGGAGGCGCTTTTCCCAAGGCAGTCTGGAGCATGCGCTTTAGC
AGCCCCGCTGGGCACTTGGCGCTACACAAGTGGCCTCTGGCCTCGCACACATTCCACATCCACCGGTAGG
CGCCAACCGGCTCCGTTCTTTGGTGGCCCCTTCGCGCCACCTTCTACTCCTCCCCTAGTCAGGAAGTTCC
CCCCCGCCCCGCAGCTCGCGTCGTGCAGGACGTGACAAATGGAAGTAGCACGTCTCACTAGTCTCGTGCA
GATGGACAGCACCGCTGAGCAATGGAAGCGGGTAGGCCTTTGGGGCAGCGGCCAATAGCAGCTTTGCTCC
TTCGCTTTCTGGGCTCAGAGGCTGGGAAGGGGTGGGTCCGGGGGCGGGCTCAGGGGCGGGCTCAGGGGCG
GGGCGGGCGCCCGAAGGTCCTCCGGAGGCCCGGCATTCTGCACGCTTCAAAAGCGCACGTCTGCCGCGCT
GTTCTCCTCTTCCTCATCTCCGGGCCTTTCGACCTGCAGCCCAAGCTTACCATGACCGAGTACAAGCCCA
CGGTGCGCCTCGCCACCCGCGACGACGTCCCCAGGGCCGTACGCACCCTCGCCGCCGCGTTCGCCGACTA
CCCCGCCACGCGCCACACCGTCGATCCGGACCGCCACATCGAGCGGGTCACCGAGCTGCAAGAACTCTTC
CTCACGCGCGTCGGGCTCGACATCGGCAAGGTGTGGGTCGCGGACGACGGCGCCGCGGTGGCGGTCTGGA
CCACGCCGGAGAGCGTCGAAGCGGGGGCGGTGTTCGCCGAGATCGGCCCGCGCATGGCCGAGTTGAGCGG
TTCCCGGCTGGCCGCGCAGCAACAGATGGAAGGCCTCCTGGCGCCGCACCGGCCCAAGGAGCCCGCGTGG
TTCCTGGCCACCGTCGGCGTCTCGCCCGACCACCAGGGCAAGGGTCTGGGCAGCGCCGTCGTGCTCCCCG
GAGTGGAGGCGGCCGAGCGCGCCGGGGTGCCCGCCTTCCTGGAGACCTCCGCGCCCCGCAACCTCCCCTT
CTACGAGCGGCTCGGCTTCACCGTCACCGCCGACGTCGAGGTGCCCGAAGGACCGCGCACCTGGTGCATG
ACCCGCAAGCCCGGTGCCTGACGCCCGCCCCACGACCCGCAGCGCCCGACCGAAAGGAGCGCACGACCCC
ATGCATCTCGAGGGCCCGGTACCTTTAAGACCAATGACTTACAAGGCAGCTGTAGATCTTAGCCACTTTT
TAAAAGAAAAGGGGGGACTGGAAGGGCTAGCTCACTCCCAACGAAGACAAGATCTGCTTTTTGCTTGTAC
TGGGTCTCTCTGGTTAGACCAGATCTGAGCCTGGGAGCTCTCTGGCTAACTAGGGAACCCACTGCTTAAG
CCTCAATAAAGCTTGCCTTGAGTGCTTCAAGTAGTGTGTGCCCGTCTGTTGTGTGACTCTGGTAACTAGA
GATCCCTCAGACCCTTTTAGTCAGTGTGGAAAATCTCTAGCAGTAGTAGTTCATGTCATCTTATTATTCA
GTATTTATAACTTGCAAAGAAATGAATATCAGAGAGTGAGAGGAACTTGTTTATTGCAGCTTATAATGGT
TACAAATAAAGCAATAGCATCACAAATTTCACAAATAAAGCATTTTTTTCACTGCATTCTAGTTGTGGTT
TGTCCAAACTCATCAATGTATCTTATCATGTCTGGCTCTAGCTATCCCGCCCCTAACTCCGCCCATCCCG
CCCCTAACTCCGCCCAGTTCCGCCCATTCTCCGCCCCATGGCTGACTAATTTTTTTTATTTATGCAGAGG
CCGAGGCCGCCTCGGCCTCTGAGCTATTCCAGAAGTAGTGAGGAGGCTTTTTTGGAGGCCTAGGGACGTA
CCCAATTCGCCCTATAGTGAGTCGTATTACGCGCGCTCACTGGCCGTCGTTTTACAACGTCGTGACTGGG
AAAACCCTGGCGTTACCCAACTTAATCGCCTTGCAGCACATCCCCCTTTCGCCAGCTGGCGTAATAGCGA
AGAGGCCCGCACCGATCGCCCTTCCCAACAGTTGCGCAGCCTGAATGGCGAATGGG
[124 nt withheld, positions 6987-7110]
C
[91 nt withheld, positions 7112-7202]
A
[49 nt withheld, positions 7204-7252]
CCTTTGACGTTGGAGTCCACGTTCTTT
[37 nt withheld, positions 7280-7316]
ACCCTATCTCGGTCTATTCTTTTGATTTATAAGGGATTTTGCCGATTTCGGCCTATTGGTTAAAAAATGA
GCTGATTTAACAAAAATTTAACGCGAATTTTAACAAAATATTAACGCTTACAATTTAGGTGGCACTTTTC
GGGGAAATGTGCGCGGAACCCCTATTTGTTTATTTTTCTAAATACATTCAAATATGTATCCGCTCATGAG
ACAATAACCCTGATAAATGCTTCAATAATATTGAAAAAGGAAGAGTATGAGTATTCAACATTTCCGTGTC
GCCCTTATTCCCTTTTTTGCGGCATTTTGCCTTCCTGTTTTTGCTCACCCAGAAACGCTGGTGAAAGTAA
AAGATGCTGAAGATCAGTTGGGTGCACGAGTGGGTTACATCGAACTGGATCTCAACAGCGGTAAGATCCT
TGAGAGTTTTCGCCCCGAAGAACGTTTTCCAATGATGAGCACTTTTAAAGTTCTGCTATGTGGCGCGGTA
TTATCCCGTATTGACGCCGGGCAAGAGCAACTCGGTCGCCGCATACACTATTCTCAGAATGACTTGGTTG
AGTACTCACCAGTCACAGAAAAGCATCTTACGGATGGCATGACAGTAAGAGAATTATGCAGTGCTGCCAT
AACCATGAGTGATAACACTGCGGCCAACTTACTTCTGACAACGATCGGAGGACCGAAGGAGCTAACCGCT
TTTTTGCACAACATGGGGGATCATGTAACTCGCCTTGATCGTTGGGAACCGGAGCTGAATGAAGCCATAC
CAAACGACGAGCGTGACACCACGATGCCTGTAGCAATGGCAACAACGTTGCGCAAACTATTAACTGGCGA
ACTACTTACTCTAGCTTCCCGGCAACAATTAATAGACTGGATGGAGGCGGATAAAGTTGCAGGACCACTT
CTGCGCTCGGCCCTTCCGGCTGGCTGGTTTATTGCTGATAAATCTGGAGCCGGTGAGCGTGGGTCTCGCG
GTATCATTGCAGCACTGGGGCCAGATGGTAAGCCCTCCCGTATCGTAGTTATCTACACGACGGGGAGTCA
GGCAACTATGGATGAACGAAATAGACAGATCGCTGAGATAGGTGCCTCACTGATTAAGCATTGGTAACTG
TCAGACCAAGTTTACTCATATATACTTTAGATTGATTTAAAACTTCATTTTTAATTTAAAAGGATCTAGG
TGAAGATCCTTTTTGATAATCTCATGACCAAAATCCCTTAACGTGAGTTTTCGTTCCACTGAGCGTCAGA
CCCCGTAGAAAAGATCAAAGGATCTTCTTGAGATCCTTTTTTTCTGCGCGTAATCTGCTGCTTGCAAACA
AAAAAACCACCGCTACCAGCGGTGGTTTGTTTGCCGGATCAAGAGCTACCAACTCTTTTTCCGAAGGTAA
CTGGCTTCAGCAGAGCGCAGATACCAAATACTGTTCTTCTAGTGTAGCCGTAGTTAGGCCACCACTTCAA
GAACTCTGTAGCACCGCCTACATACCTCGCTCTGCTAATCCTGTTACCAGTGGCTGCTGCCAGTGGCGAT
AAGTCGTGTCTTACCGGGTTGGACTCAAGACGATAGTTACCGGATAAGGCGCAGCGGTCGGGCTGAACGG
GGGGTTCGTGCACACAGCCCAGCTTGGAGCGAACGACCTACACCGAACTGAGATACCTACAGCGTGAGCT
ATGAGAAAGCGCCACGCTTCCCGAAGGGAGAAAGGCGGACAGGTATCCGGTAAGCGGCAGGGTCGGAACA
GGAGAGCGCACGAGGGAGCTTCCAGGGGGAAACGCCTGGTATCTTTATAGTCCTGTCGGGTTTCGCCACC
TCTGACTTGAGCGTCGATTTTTGTGATGCTCGTCAGGGGGGCGGAGCCTATGGAAAAACGCCAGCAACGC
GGCCTTTTTACGGTTCCTGGCCTTTTGCTGGCCTTTTGCTCACATGTTCTTTCCTGCGTTATCCCCTGAT
TCTGTGGATAACCGTATTACCGCCTTTGAGTGAGCTGATACCGCTCGCCGCAGCCGAACGACCGAGCGCA
GCGAGTCAGTGAGCGAGGAAGCGGAAGAGCGCCCAATACGCAAACCGCCTCTCCCCGCGCGTTGGCCGAT
TCATTAATGCAGCTGGCACGACAGGTTTCCCGACTGGAAAGCGGGCAGTGAGCGCAACGCAATTAATGTG
AGTTAGCTCACTCATTAGGCACCCCAGGCTTTACACTTTATGCTTCCGGCTCGTATGTTGTGTGGAATTG
TGAGCGGATAACAATTTCACACAGGAAACAGCTATGACCATGATTACGCCAAGCGCGCAATTAACCCTCA
CTAAAGGGAACAAAAGCTGGAGCTGCAAGCTTAATGTAGTCTTATGCAATACTCTTGTAGTCTTGCAACA
TGGTAACGATGAGTTAGCAACATGCCTTACAAGGAGAGAAAAAGCACCGTGCATGCCGATTGGTGGAAGT
AAGGTGGTACGATCGTGCCTTATTAGGAAGGCAACAGACGGGTCTGACATGGATTGGACGAACCACTGAA
TTGCCGCATTGCAGAGATATTGTATTTAAGTGCCTAGCTCGATACATAAACGGGTCTCTCTGGTTAGACC
AGATCTGAGCCTGGGAGCTCTCTGGCTAACTAGGGAACCCACTGCTTAAGCCTCAATAAAGCTTGCCTTG
AGTGCTTCAAGTAGTGTGTGCCCGTCTGTTGTGTGACTCTGGTAACTAGAGATCCCTCAGACCCTTTTAG
TCAGTGTGGAAAATCTCTAGCAGTGGCGCCCGAACAGGGACTTGAAAGCGAAAGGGAAACCAGAGGAGCT
CTCTCGACGCAGGACTCGGCTTGCTGAAGCGCGCACGGCAAGAGGCGAGGGGCGGCGACTGGTGAGTACG
CCAAAAATTTTGACTAGCGGAGGCTAGAAGGAGAGAGATGGGTGCGAGAGCGTCAGTATTAAGCGGGGGA
GAATTAGATCGCGATGGGAAAAAATTCGGTTAAGGCCAGGGGGAAAGAAAAAATATAAATTAAAACATAT
AGTATGGGCAAGCAGGGAGCTAGAACGATTCGCAGTTAATCCTGGCCTGTTAGAAACATCAGAAGGCTGT
AGACAAATACTGGGACAGCTACAACCATCCCTTCAGACAGGATCAGAAGAACTTAGATCATTATATAATA
CAGTAGCAACCCTCTATTGTGTGCATCAAAGGATAGAGATAAAAGACACCAAGGAAGCTTTAGACAAGAT
AGAGGAAGAGCAAAACAAAAGTAAGACCACCGCACAGCAAGCGGCCGCTGATCTTCAGACCTGGAGGAGG
AGATATGAGGGACAATTGGAGAAGTGAATTATATAAATATAAAGTAGTAAAAATTGAACCATTAGGAGTA
GCACCCACCAAGGCAAAGAGAAGAGTGGTGCAGAGAGAAAAAAGAGCAGTGGGAATAGGAGCTTTGTTCC
TTGGGTTCTTGGGAGCAGCAGGAAGCACTATGGGCGCAGCGTCAATGACGCTGACGGTACAGGCCAGACA
ATTATTGTCTGGTATAGTGCAGCAGCAGAACAATTTGCTGAGGGCTATTGAGGCGCAACAGCATCTGTTG
CAACTCACAGTCTGGGGCATCAAGCAGCTCCAGGCAAGAATCCTGGCTGTGGAAAGATACCTAAAGGATC
AACAGCTCCTGGGGATTTGGGGTTGCTCTGGAAAACTCATTTGCACCACTGCTGTGCCTTGGAATGCTAG
TTGGAGTAATAAATCTCTGGAACAGATTTGGAATCACACGACCTGGATGGAGTGGGACAGAGAAATTAAC
AATTACACAAGCTTAATACACTCCTTAATTGAAGAATCGCAAAACCAGCAAGAAAAGAATGAACAAGAAT
TATTGGAATTAGATAAATGGGCAAGTTTGTGGAATTGGTTTAACATAACAAATTGGCTGTGGTATATAAA
ATTATTCATAATGATAGTAGGAGGCTTGGTAGGTTTAAGAATAGTTTTTGCTGTACTTTCTATAGTGAAT
AGAGTTAGGCAGGGATATTCACCATTATCGTTTCAGACCCACCTCCCA
